Addgene plasmid #194079: piggyBAC-H2B FR-MQV
Purpose: Expresses nuclear-localized FR-MQV in mammalian cells
Depositing lab: Ralph Jimenez. Depositing organization: University of Colorado, Boulder. Publication: Engineering of a Brighter Variant of the FusionRed Fluorescent Protein Using Lifetime Flow Cytometry and Structure-Guided Mutations. Mukherjee S, Hung ST, Douglas N, Manna P, Thomas C, Ekrem A, Palmer AE, Jimenez R. Biochemistry. 2020 Oct 6;59(39):3669-3682. doi: 10.1021/acs.biochem.0c00484. Epub 2020 Sep 24. PubMed 32914619.
Backbone
  Vector backbone: piggyBAC-H2B
  Backbone manufacturer: SBI
  Backbone size w/o insert (bp): 7000
  Total vector size (bp): 7700
  Vector type: Mammalian Expression
  Selectable markers: Puromycin
Growth in bacteria
  Bacterial resistance: Ampicillin, 100 μg/mL
  Growth temperature: 37°C
  Growth strain: DH5alpha
  Copy number: High Copy
Gene/Insert
  Gene/Insert name: FR-MQV (alt name: FusionRed M42Q, C159V, L175M)
  Species: Synthetic; Entacmaea quadricolor
  Insert size (bp): 699
  Mutation: Methionine 42 to Glutamine, Cystiene 159 to Valine, Leucine 175 to Methionine
  Promoter: CMV7
  Tag / fusion protein: Histone H2B (N terminal on insert)
  Cloning method: Restriction Enzyme; 5′ cloning site BamHI (not destroyed); 3′ cloning site NotI (introduced by PCR) (not destroyed)
  Sequencing primers: 5′ H2B Forward primer (CATCACCAAGTACACCAGC); 3′ FR internal reverse sequencing primer
Terms and licenses: Academic/Nonprofit Terms; Industry Terms: Not Available to Industry
How to cite: piggyBAC-H2B FR-MQV was a gift from Ralph Jimenez (Addgene plasmid # 194079 ; http://n2t.net/addgene:194079 ; RRID:Addgene_194079)
