[The description below was written by a language model from this plasmid's Addgene catalogue record and pLannotate feature annotations shown in this document.]
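Description:
piggyBAC-H2B FR-MQV is a mammalian expression plasmid built on a commercial piggyBac transposon backbone that already carries a histone H2B coding sequence. It is propagated in E. coli as a high-copy plasmid through a ColE1/pUC-type origin with ampicillin selection (AmpR under its bla promoter). The backbone also retains an f1 phage origin and remnants of a lac promoter/operator and lacZα region. The automated annotation does not call the piggyBac terminal repeats that the backbone name implies, so their positions cannot be stated from the record. The two short "lambda portal protein" fragment hits on either side of the expression cassette are likely annotation artefacts. The sequenced record is 7,292 nt, somewhat shorter than the roughly 7.7 kb listed in the catalogue.

The payload is a CMV enhancer/promoter (listed as CMV7) driving human histone H2B fused in frame to the N terminus of FR-MQV. FR-MQV is a 699 bp variant of the FusionRed red fluorescent protein, derived from Entacmaea quadricolor, and carries the M42Q, C159V and L175M substitutions. The annotation tool labels this ORF as the closely related rsFusionRed1, and it was cloned between BamHI and NotI sites. The H2B fusion tethers the fluorophore to chromatin, giving a nuclear-localised signal. Downstream, an element annotated as a truncated HTLV-1 LTR fragment precedes a puromycin N-acetyltransferase gene. This is followed by a WPRE fragment and an SV40 polyadenylation signal, providing puromycin selection of mammalian cells. The construct serves to express nuclear-localised FR-MQV in mammalian cells, in the context of engineering a brighter FusionRed variant. The piggyBac backbone would normally allow stable genomic integration when a transposase is supplied.
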