Features (pLannotate 1.2.2; 21 found; start..end, strand, type, name):
      1..105     -  promoter       AmpR promoter: bla
    158..586     -  rep_origin     f1 ori (sequence partly withheld): f1 bacteriophage origin of replication; arrow indicates direction of (+) strand synthesis
    591..746     -  CDS            lacZα (fragment): LacZα fragment of β-galactosidase; lacZ fragment
    748..867     +  CDS            B (fragment): PORTL_LAMBD - Experimental evidence at protein level: Swiss-Prot protein existence level 1. Forms the portal vertex of the capsid (PubMed:6228056, PubMed:6232391). This portal plays critical roles in head assembly, genome packaging, neck/tail attachment, and genome ejection (Probable). The portal protein multimerizes as a single ring-shaped homododecamer arranged around a central channel (PubMed:6232391). Binds to the terminase subunits to form the packaging machine (PubMed:7799432). From Escherichia phage lambda (Bacteriophage lambda).
   1363..1439    +  enhancer       CMV enhancer (fragment): human cytomegalovirus immediate early enhancer
   1440..1643    +  promoter       CMV promoter: human cytomegalovirus (CMV) immediate early promoter
   1735..1774    +  misc_feature   MCS (fragment): multiple cloning site
   1779..2156    +  CDS            H2B: human histone H2B; HIST1H2BJ
   2169..2867    +  CDS            rsFusionRed1: FusionRed fluorescent protein derivative that shows reversible photoswitching with visible light
   2872..3114    +  LTR            5' LTR (truncated) (fragment): truncated 5' long terminal repeat (LTR) from human T-cell leukemia virus (HTLV) type 1
   3141..3740    +  CDS            PuroR: puromycin N-acetyltransferase; pac from Streptomyces alboniger; confers resistance to puromycin
   3747..3853    +  misc_feature   WPRE (fragment): woodchuck hepatitis virus posttranscriptional regulatory element
   3862..3983    +  polyA_signal   SV40 poly(A) signal: SV40 polyadenylation signal
   4001..4093    +  ncRNA          G-CSF SLDE: Accession: RF00183 - G-CSF factor stem-loop destabilising element (SLDE)
   4790..5257    +  CDS            B (fragment): PORTL_LAMBD - Experimental evidence at protein level: Swiss-Prot protein existence level 1. Forms the portal vertex of the capsid (PubMed:6228056, PubMed:6232391). This portal plays critical roles in head assembly, genome packaging, neck/tail attachment, and genome ejection (Probable). The portal protein multimerizes as a single ring-shaped homododecamer arranged around a central channel (PubMed:6232391). Binds to the terminase subunits to form the packaging machine (PubMed:7799432). From Escherichia phage lambda (Bacteriophage lambda).
   5295..5311    -  protein_bind   lac operator: The lac repressor binds to the lac operator to inhibit transcription in E. coli. This inhibition can be relieved by adding lactose or isopropyl-β-D-thiogalactopyranoside (IPTG). lac repressor encoded by lacI
   5319..5349    -  promoter       lac promoter: promoter for the E. coli lac operon
   5364..5385    -  protein_bind   CAP binding site: CAP binding activates transcription in the presence of cAMP. E. coli catabolite activator protein
   5398..5490    -  CDS            lacI (fragment): lac repressor; lacI; The lac repressor binds to the lac operator to inhibit transcription in E. coli. This inhibition can be relieved by adding lactose or isopropyl-β-D-thiogalactopyranoside (IPTG).
   5673..6261    -  rep_origin     ori: high-copy-number ColE1/pMB1/pBR322/pUC origin of replication
   6432..7292    -  CDS            AmpR: β-lactamase; bla; confers resistance to ampicillin, carbenicillin, and related antibiotics
>Addgene plasmid #194079 | piggyBAC-H2B FR-MQV | addgene full sequence | sequence record 382119 | Addgene NGS Result
ACTCTTCCTTTTTCAATATTATTGAAGCATTTATCAGGGTTATTGTCTCATGAGCGGATACATATTTGAA
TGTATTTAGAAAAATAAACAAATAGGGGTTCCGCGCACATTTCCCCGAAAAGTGCCACCTAAATTGTAAG
CGTTAATATTTTGTTAAAATTCGCGTTAAATTTTTGTTAAATCAGCTCATTTTTTAACCAATAGGCCGAA
ATCGGCAAAATCCCTTATAAATCAAAAGAATAGACCGAGATAGGGT
[37 nt withheld, positions 257-293]
AAAGAACGTGGACTCCAACGTCAAAGG
[49 nt withheld, positions 321-369]
T
[91 nt withheld, positions 371-461]
G
[124 nt withheld, positions 463-586]
CCCATTCGCCATTCAGGCTGCGCAACTGTTGGGAAGGGCGATCGGTGCGGGCCTCTTCGCTATTACGCCA
GCTGGCGAAAGGGGGATGTGCTGCAAGGCGATTAAGTTGGGTAACGCCAGGGTTTTCCCAGTCACGACGT
TGTAAAACGACGGCCAGTGAGCGCGCCTCGTTCATTCACGTTTTTGAACCCGTGGAGGACGGGCAGACTC
GCGGTGCAAATGTGTTTTACAGCGTGATGGAGCAGATGAAGATGCTCGACACGCTGCAGAACACGCAGCT
AGATTAACCCTAGAAAGATAATCATATTGTGACGTACGTTAAAGATAATCATGTGTAAAATTGACGCATG
TGTTTTATCGGTCTGTATATCGAGGTTTATTTATTAATTTGAATAGATATTAAGTTTTATTATATTTACA
CTTACATACTAATAATAAATTCAACAAACAATTTATTTATGTTTATTTATTTATTAAAAAAAACAAAAAC
TCAAAATTTCTTCTATAAAGTAACAAAACTTTTATGAGGGACAGCCCCCCCCCAAAGCCCCCAGGGATGT
AATTACGTCCCTCCCCCGCTAGGGGGCAGCAGCGAGCCGCCCGGGGCTCCGCTCCGGTCCGGCGCTCCCC
CCGCATCCCCGAGCCGGCAGCGTGCGGGGACAGCCCGGGCACGGGGAAGGTGGCACGGGATCGCTTTCCT
CTGAACGCTTCTCGCTGCTCTTTGAGCCTGCAGACACCTGGGGGGATACGGGGAAAAGGCCTCCACGGCC
ACTAGTATTATGCCCAGTACATGACCTTATGGGACTTTCCTACTTGGCAGTACATCTACGTATTAGTCAT
CGCTATTACCATGGTGATGCGGTTTTGGCAGTACATCAATGGGCGTGGATAGCGGTTTGACTCACGGGGA
TTTCCAAGTCTCCACCCCATTGACGTCAATGGGAGTTTGTTTTGGCACCAAAATCAACGGGACTTTCCAA
AATGTCGTAACAACTCCGCCCCATTGACGCAAATGGGCGGTAGGCGTGTACGGTGGGAGGTTTATATAAG
CAGAGCTCGTTTAGTGAACCGTCAGATCGCCTGGAGACGCCATCCACGCTGTTTTGACCTCCATAGAAGA
TTCTAGAGCTAGCGAATTCGCTACCGGTCTCGAGCTCAAGCTTCGAATTCTGCAGTCGACGGTACCGCCA
CCATGCCAGAGCCAGCGAAGTCTGCTCCCGCCCCGAAAAAGGGCTCCAAGAAGGCGGTGACTAAGGCGCA
GAAGAAAGGCGGCAAGAAGCGCAAGCGCAGCCGCAAGGAGAGCTATTCCATCTATGTGTACAAGGTTCTG
AAGCAGGTCCACCCTGACACCGGCATTTCGTCCAAGGCCATGGGCATCATGAATTCGTTTGTGAACGACA
TTTTCGAGCGCATCGCAGGTGAGGCTTCCCGCCTGGCGCATTACAACAAGCGCTCGACCATCACCTCCAG
GGAGATCCAGACGGCCGTGCGCCTGCTGCTGCCTGGGGAGTTGGCCAAGCACGCCGTGTCCGAGGGTACT
AAGGCCATCACCAAGTACACCAGCGCTAAGGATCCCAAAAAAATGGTGTCCGAGCTGATTAAGGAGAACA
TGCCTATGAAACTGTATATGGAGGGAACCGTCAACAACCACCACTTCAAATGCACAAGCGAGGGCGAAGG
GAAGCCTTACGAGGGGACACAGACTCAGAGGATCAAAGTGGTCGAAGGCGGGCCACTGCCCTTCGCATTT
GACATTCTGGCCACCAGCTTCATGTATGGGTCCCGCACTTTTATCAAGCACCCCCCTGGCATCCCCGACT
TCTTTAAACAGTCTTTCCCCGAGGGCTTCACCTGGGAACGAGTGACCACATACGAGGATGGAGGCGTCCT
GACCGCCACACAGGACACAAGTCTCCAGGATGGCTGCCTGATCTATAACGTGAAGGTCAGAGGAGTGAAC
TTCCCTGCCAATGGCCCAGTCATGCAGAAGAAAACCCTGGGCTGGGAGGCCAGCACTGAAACCATGTACC
CAGCAGACGGAGGACTGGAGGGAGCAGTCGATATGGCTCTGAAACTGGTGGGCGGGGGACACCTGATCTG
TAATATGGAAACTACCTACCGGAGCAAGAAGCCCGCCACTAACCTGAAGATGCCTGGCGTGTATAATGTC
GATCATCGGCTGGAGCGGATCAAGGAAGCTGACGATGAGACATATGTGGAACAGCACGAAGTGGCAGTGG
CAAGATACTCAACAGGGGGGGCAGGCGATGGAGGGAAATGAGCGGCCGCCGCCCTACCTGAGGCCGCCAT
CCACGCCGGTTGAGTCGCGTTCTGCCGCCTCCCGCCTGTGGTGCCTCCTGAACTGCGTCCGCCGTCTAGG
TAAGTTTAAAGCTCAGGTCGAGACCGGGCCTTTGTCCGGCGCTCCCTTGGAGCCTACCTAGACTCAGCCG
GCTCTCCACGCTTTGCCTGACCCTGCTTGCTCAACTCTACGTCTTTGTTTCGTTTTCTGTTCTGCGCCGT
TACAGATCCAAGCTGTGACCGGCGCCTACGCTAGATGACCGAGTACAAGCCCACGGTGCGCCTCGCCACC
CGCGACGACGTCCCCAGGGCCGTACGCACCCTCGCCGCCGCGTTCGCCGACTACCCCGCCACGCGCCACA
CCGTCGATCCGGACCGCCACATCGAGCGGGTCACCGAGCTGCAAGAACTCTTCCTCACGCGCGTCGGGCT
CGACATCGGCAAGGTGTGGGTCGCGGACGACGGCGCCGCGGTGGCGGTCTGGACCACGCCGGAGAGCGTC
GAAGCGGGGGCGGTGTTCGCCGAGATCGGCCCGCGCATGGCCGAGTTGAGCGGTTCCCGGCTGGCCGCGC
AGCAACAGATGGAAGGCCTCCTGGCGCCGCACCGGCCCAAGGAGCCCGCGTGGTTCCTGGCCACCGTCGG
CGTCTCGCCCGACCACCAGGGCAAGGGTCTGGGCAGCGCCGTCGTGCTCCCCGGAGTGGAGGCGGCCGAG
CGCGCCGGGGTGCCCGCCTTCCTGGAGACCTCCGCGCCCCGCAACCTCCCCTTCTACGAGCGGCTCGGCT
TCACCGTCACCGCCGACGTCGAGGTGCCCGAAGGACCGCGCACCTGGTGCATGACCCGCAAGCCCGGTGC
CTGAGTCGACAATCAACCTCTGGATTACAAAATTTGTGAAAGATTGACTGGTATTCTTAACTATGTTGCT
CCTTTTACGCTATGTGGATACGCTGCTTTAATGCCTTTGTATCATGCGTTAACTAAACTTGTTTATTGCA
GCTTATAATGGTTACAAATAAAGCAATAGCATCACAAATTTCACAAATAAAGCATTTTTTTCACTGCATT
CTAGTTGTGGTTTGTCCAAACTCATCAATGTATCTTATCATGTCTGGAATTGACTCAAATGATGTCAATT
AGTCTATCAGAAGCTCATCTGGTCTCCCTTCCGGGGGACAAGACATCCCTGTTTAATATTTAAACAGCAG
TGTTCCCAAACTGGGTTCTTATATCCCTTGCTCTGGTCAACCAGGTTGCAGGGTTTCCTGTCCTCACAGG
AACGAAGTCCCTAAAGAAACAGTGGCAGCCAGGTTTAGCCCCGGAATTGACTGGATTCCTTTTTTAGGGC
CCATTGGTATGGCTTTTTCCCCGTATCCCCCCAGGTGTCTGCAGGCTCAAAGAGCAGCGAGAAGCGTTCA
GAGGAAAGCGATCCCGTGCCACCTTCCCCGTGCCCGGGCTGTCCCCGCACGCTGCCGGCTCGGGGATGCG
GGGGGAGCGCCGGACCGGAGCGGAGCCCCGGGCGGCTCGCTGCTGCCCCCTAGCGGGGGAGGGACGTAAT
TACATCCCTGGGGGCTTTGGGGGGGGGCTGTCCCTGATATCTATAACAAGAAAATATATATATAATAAGT
TATCACGTAAGTAGAACATGAAATAACAATATAATTATCGTATGAGTTAAATCTTAAAAGTCACGTAAAA
GATAATCATGCGTCATTTTGACTCACGCGGTCGTTATAGTTCAAAATCAGTGACACTTACCGCATTGACA
AGCACGCCTCACGGGAGCTCCAAGCGGCGACTGAGATGTCCTAAATGCACAGCGACGGATTCGCGCTATT
TAGAAAGAGAGAGCAATATTTCAAGAATGCATGCGTCAATTTTACGCAGACTATCTTTCTAGGGTTAATC
TAGCTGCATCAGGATCATATCGTCGGGTCTTTTTTCCGGCTCAGTCATCGCCCAAGCTGGCGCTATCTGG
GCATCGGGGAGGAAGAAGCCCGTGCCTTTTCCCGCGAGGTTGAAGCGGCATGGAAAGAGTTTGCCGAGGA
TGACTGCTGCTGCATTGACGTTGAGCGAAAACGCACGTTTACCATGATGATTCGGGAAGGTGTGGCCATG
CACGCCTTTAACGGTGAACTGTTCGTTCAGGCCACCTGGGATACCAGTTCGTCGCGGCTTTTCCGGACAC
AGTTCCGGATGGTCAGCCCGAAGCGCATCAGCAACCCGAACAATACCGGCGACAGCCGGAACTGCCGTGC
CGGTGTGCAGATTAATGACAGCGGTGCGGCGCTGGGATATTACGTCAGCGAGGACGGGTATCCTGGCTGG
ATGCCGCAGAAATGGACATGGATACCCCGTGAGTTACCCGGCGGGCGCGCTTGGCGTAATCATGGTCATA
GCTGTTTCCTGTGTGAAATTGTTATCCGCTCACAATTCCACACAACATACGAGCCGGAAGCATAAAGTGT
AAAGCCTGGGGTGCCTAATGAGTGAGCTAACTCACATTAATTGCGTTGCGCTCACTGCCCGCTTTCCAGT
CGGGAAACCTGTCGTGCCAGCTGCATTAATGAATCGGCCAACGCGCGGGGAGAGGCGGTTTGCGTATTGG
GCGCTCTTCCGCTTCCTCGCTCACTGACTCGCTGCGCTCGGTCGTTCGGCTGCGGCGAGCGGTATCAGCT
CACTCAAAGGCGGTAATACGGTTATCCACAGAATCAGGGGATAACGCAGGAAAGAACATGTGAGCAAAAG
GCCAGCAAAAGGCCAGGAACCGTAAAAAGGCCGCGTTGCTGGCGTTTTTCCATAGGCTCCGCCCCCCTGA
CGAGCATCACAAAAATCGACGCTCAAGTCAGAGGTGGCGAAACCCGACAGGACTATAAAGATACCAGGCG
TTTCCCCCTGGAAGCTCCCTCGTGCGCTCTCCTGTTCCGACCCTGCCGCTTACCGGATACCTGTCCGCCT
TTCTCCCTTCGGGAAGCGTGGCGCTTTCTCATAGCTCACGCTGTAGGTATCTCAGTTCGGTGTAGGTCGT
TCGCTCCAAGCTGGGCTGTGTGCACGAACCCCCCGTTCAGCCCGACCGCTGCGCCTTATCCGGTAACTAT
CGTCTTGAGTCCAACCCGGTAAGACACGACTTATCGCCACTGGCAGCAGCCACTGGTAACAGGATTAGCA
GAGCGAGGTATGTAGGCGGTGCTACAGAGTTCTTGAAGTGGTGGCCTAACTACGGCTACACTAGAAGAAC
AGTATTTGGTATCTGCGCTCTGCTGAAGCCAGTTACCTTCGGAAAAAGAGTTGGTAGCTCTTGATCCGGC
AAACAAACCACCGCTGGTAGCGGTGGTTTTTTTGTTTGCAAGCAGCAGATTACGCGCAGAAAAAAAGGAT
CTCAAGAAGATCCTTTGATCTTTTCTACGGGGTCTGACGCTCAGTGGAACGAAAACTCACGTTAAGGGAT
TTTGGTCATGAGATTATCAAAAAGGATCTTCACCTAGATCCTTTTAAATTAAAAATGAAGTTTTAAATCA
ATCTAAAGTATATATGAGTAAACTTGGTCTGACAGTTACCAATGCTTAATCAGTGAGGCACCTATCTCAG
CGATCTGTCTATTTCGTTCATCCATAGTTGCCTGACTCCCCGTCGTGTAGATAACTACGATACGGGAGGG
CTTACCATCTGGCCCCAGTGCTGCAATGATACCGCGAGACCCACGCTCACCGGCTCCAGATTTATCAGCA
ATAAACCAGCCAGCCGGAAGGGCCGAGCGCAGAAGTGGTCCTGCAACTTTATCCGCCTCCATCCAGTCTA
TTAATTGTTGCCGGGAAGCTAGAGTAAGTAGTTCGCCAGTTAATAGTTTGCGCAACGTTGTTGCCATTGC
TACAGGCATCGTGGTGTCACGCTCGTCGTTTGGTATGGCTTCATTCAGCTCCGGTTCCCAACGATCAAGG
CGAGTTACATGATCCCCCATGTTGTGCAAAAAAGCGGTTAGCTCCTTCGGTCCTCCGATCGTTGTCAGAA
GTAAGTTGGCCGCAGTGTTATCACTCATGGTTATGGCAGCACTGCATAATTCTCTTACTGTCATGCCATC
CGTAAGATGCTTTTCTGTGACTGGTGAGTACTCAACCAAGTCATTCTGAGAATAGTGTATGCGGCGACCG
AGTTGCTCTTGCCCGGCGTCAATACGGGATAATACCGCGCCACATAGCAGAACTTTAAAAGTGCTCATCA
TTGGAAAACGTTCTTCGGGGCGAAAACTCTCAAGGATCTTACCGCTGTTGAGATCCAGTTCGATGTAACC
CACTCGTGCACCCAACTGATCTTCAGCATCTTTTACTTTCACCAGCGTTTCTGGGTGAGCAAAAACAGGA
AGGCAAAATGCCGCAAAAAAGGGAATAAGGGCGACACGGAAATGTTGAATACTCAT
